LOCUS       Exported 2705 bp ds-DNA circular SYN 13-MAY-2021
DEFINITION  Phytobricks Level 0 part.
ACCESSION   .
VERSION     .
KEYWORDS    pEPYC0CM0168
SOURCE      synthetic DNA construct
  ORGANISM  synthetic DNA construct
REFERENCE   1 (bases 1 to 2705)
  AUTHORS   Cai YM, Kallam K, Tidd H, Gendarini G, Salzman A, Patron NJ
  TITLE     Rational design of minimal synthetic promoters for plants.
  JOURNAL   Nucleic Acids Res. 2020 Aug 28. pii: 5897334. doi:
            10.1093/nar/gkaa682.
  PUBMED    32856047
REFERENCE   2 (bases 1 to 2705)
  AUTHORS   .
  TITLE     Direct Submission
  JOURNAL   Exported May 13, 2021 from SnapGene Server 1.1.58
            http://www.snapgene.com
FEATURES             Location/Qualifiers
     source          1..2705
                     /organism="synthetic DNA construct"
                     /mol_type="other DNA"
     primer_bind     278..300
                     /label=M13/pUC Forward
                     /note="In lacZ gene"
     primer_bind     292..309
                     /label=M13 Forward
                     /note="In lacZ gene. Also called M13-F20 or M13 (-21)
                     Forward"
     primer_bind     293..309
                     /label=M13 fwd
                     /note="common sequencing primer, one of multiple similar
                     variants"
     primer_bind     320..339
                     /label=T7
                     /note="T7 promoter, forward primer"
     promoter        320..338
                     /label=T7 promoter
                     /note="promoter for bacteriophage T7 RNA polymerase"
     CDS             343..354
                     /codon_start=1
                     /product="Factor Xa recognition and cleavage site"
                     /label=Factor Xa site
                     /translation="IEGR"
     primer_bind     723..743
                     /label=35S promoter
                     /note="CaMV 35S promoter, forward primer"
     promoter        732..778
                     /label=minimal CaMV 35S promoter
                     /note="minimal 35S promoter from cauliflower mosaic virus"
     primer_bind     complement(911..928)
                     /label=L4440
                     /note="L4440 vector, forward primer"
     rep_origin      complement(1021..1609)
                     /direction=LEFT
                     /label=ori
                     /note="high-copy-number ColE1/pMB1/pBR322/pUC origin of
                     replication"
     primer_bind     complement(1101..1120)
                     /label=pBR322ori-F
                     /note="pBR322 origin, forward primer"
     CDS             complement(1783..2577)
                     /codon_start=1
                     /product="aminoglycoside phosphotransferase"
                     /label=NeoR/KanR
                     /note="confers resistance to neomycin, kanamycin, and G418
                     (Geneticin(R))"
                     /translation="MIEQDGLHAGSPAAWVERLFGYDWAQQTIGCSDAAVFRLSAQGRP
                     VLFVKTDLSGALNELQDEAARLSWLATTGVPCAAVLDVVTEAGRDWLLLGEVPGQDLLS
                     SHLAPAEKVSIMADAMRRLHTLDPATCPFDHQAKHRIERARTRMEAGLVDQDDLDEEHQ
                     GLAPAELFARLKASMPDGEDLVVTHGDACLPNIMVENGRFSGFIDCGRLGVADRYQDIA
                     LATRDIAEELGGEWADRFLVLYGIAAPDSQRIAFYRLLDEFF"
     promoter        complement(2578..2682)
                     /gene="bla"
                     /label=AmpR promoter
ORIGIN
        1 ctaaattgta agcgttaata ttttgttaaa attcgcgtta aatttttgtt aaatcagctc
       61 attttttaac caataggccg aaatcggcaa aatcccttat aaatcaaaag aatagaccga
      121 gatagggttg agtggccgct acagggcgct cccattcgcc attcaggctg cgcaactgtt
      181 gggaagggcg tttcggtgcg ggcctcttcg ctattacgcc agctggcgaa agggggatgt
      241 gctgcaaggc gattaagttg ggtaacgcca gggttttccc agtcacgacg ttgtaaaacg
      301 acggccagtg agcgcgacgt aatacgactc actatagggc gaattgaagg aaggccgtca
      361 aggccgcatt cggtctcagg aggtcaacat ggtggagcac gacactctgg tctactccaa
      421 aaatgtcaaa gatacagtct cagaagatca aagggctatt gagacttttc aacaaaggat
      481 aatttcggga aacctcctcg gattccattg cccagctatc tgtcacttca tcgaaaggac
      541 agtagaaaag gaaggtggct cctacaaatg ccatcattgc gataaaggaa aggctatcat
      601 tcaagagatg gacccccacc cacgaggagc atcgtggaaa aagaagaggt tccaaccacg
      661 tctacaaagc aagtggattg atgtgacatc tccactgacg taagggatga cgcacaatcc
      721 cactatcctt cgcaagaccc ttcctctata taaggaagtt catttcattt ggagaggaca
      781 cgctactcga gaccctctgg gcctcatggg ccttcctttc actgcccgct ttccagtcgg
      841 gaaacctgtc gtgccagctg cattaacatg gtcatagctg tttccttgcg tattgggcgc
      901 tctccgcttc ctcgctcact gactcgctgc gctcggtcgt tcgggtaaag cctggggtgc
      961 ctaatgagca aaaggccagc aaaaggccag gaaccgtaaa aaggccgcgt tgctggcgtt
     1021 tttccatagg ctccgccccc ctgacgagca tcacaaaaat cgacgctcaa gtcagaggtg
     1081 gcgaaacccg acaggactat aaagatacca ggcgtttccc cctggaagct ccctcgtgcg
     1141 ctctcctgtt ccgaccctgc cgcttaccgg atacctgtcc gcctttctcc cttcgggaag
     1201 cgtggcgctt tctcatagct cacgctgtag gtatctcagt tcggtgtagg tcgttcgctc
     1261 caagctgggc tgtgtgcacg aaccccccgt tcagcccgac cgctgcgcct tatccggtaa
     1321 ctatcgtctt gagtccaacc cggtaagaca cgacttatcg ccactggcag cagccactgg
     1381 taacaggatt agcagagcga ggtatgtagg cggtgctaca gagttcttga agtggtggcc
     1441 taactacggc tacactagaa gaacagtatt tggtatctgc gctctgctga agccagttac
     1501 cttcggaaaa agagttggta gctcttgatc cggcaaacaa accaccgctg gtagcggtgg
     1561 tttttttgtt tgcaagcagc agattacgcg cagaaaaaaa ggatctcaag aagatccttt
     1621 gatcttttct acggggtctg acgctcagtg gaacgaaaac tcacgttaag ggattttggt
     1681 catgagatta tcaaaaagga tcttcaccta gatcctttta aattaaaaat gaagttttaa
     1741 atcaatctaa agtatatatg agtaaacttg gtctgacagt tattagaaaa attcatccag
     1801 cagacgataa aacgcaatac gctggctatc cggtgccgca atgccataca gcaccagaaa
     1861 acgatccgcc cattcgccgc ccagttcttc cgcaatatca cgggtggcca gcgcaatatc
     1921 ctgataacga tccgccacgc ccagacggcc gcaatcaata aagccgctaa aacggccatt
     1981 ttccaccata atgttcggca ggcacgcatc accatgggtc accaccagat cttcgccatc
     2041 cggcatgctc gctttcagac gcgcaaacag ctctgccggt gccaggccct gatgttcttc
     2101 atccagatca tcctgatcca ccaggcccgc ttccatacgg gtacgcgcac gttcaatacg
     2161 atgtttcgcc tgatgatcaa acggacaggt cgccgggtcc agggtatgca gacgacgcat
     2221 ggcatccgcc ataatgctca ctttttctgc cggcgccaga tggctagaca gcagatcctg
     2281 acccggcact tcgcccagca gcagccaatc acggcccgct tcggtcacca catccagcac
     2341 cgccgcacac ggaacaccgg tggtggccag ccagctcaga cgcgccgctt catcctgcag
     2401 ctcgttcagc gcaccgctca gatcggtttt cacaaacagc accggacgac cctgcgcgct
     2461 cagacgaaac accgccgcat cagagcagcc aatggtctgc tgcgcccaat catagccaaa
     2521 cagacgttcc acccacgctg ccgggctacc cgcatgcagg ccatcctgtt caatcatact
     2581 cttccttttt caatattatt gaagcattta tcagggttat tgtctcatga gcggatacat
     2641 atttgaatgt atttagaaaa ataaacaaat aggggttccg cgcacatttc cccgaaaagt
     2701 gccac
//
